Addgene plasmid #164213: pLEX-EF1a ANXA11-mEmerald R346C
Purpose: pLEX lentivirus backbone expresses mEmerald tagged ANXA11 R346C mutant under EF1a promoter
Depositing lab: Jennifer Lippincott-Schwartz. Depositing organization: HHMI, Janelia Research Campus. Publication: RNA Granules Hitchhike on Lysosomes for Long-Distance Transport, Using Annexin A11 as a Molecular Tether. Liao YC, Fernandopulle MS, Wang G, Choi H, Hao L, Drerup CM, Patel R, Qamar S, Nixon-Abell J, Shen Y, Meadows W, Vendruscolo M, Knowles TPJ, Nelson M, Czekalska MA, Musteikyte G, Gachechiladze MA, Stephens CA, Pasolli HA, Forrest LR, St George-Hyslop P, Lippincott-Schwartz J, Ward ME. Cell. 2019 Sep 19;179(1):147-164.e20. doi: 10.1016/j.cell.2019.08.050. PubMed 31539493.
Backbone
  Vector backbone: N/A
  Vector type: Lentiviral
Growth in bacteria
  Bacterial resistance: Ampicillin, 100 μg/mL
  Growth temperature: 37°C
  Growth strain: NEB Stable
  Copy number: Low Copy
Gene/Insert
  Gene/Insert name: ANXA11
  Species: H. sapiens (human)
  Insert size (bp): 1515
  Mutation: R346C
  Entrez Gene: ANXA11 (a.k.a. ALS23, ANX11, CAP-50, CAP50, IBMWMA)
  Promoter: EF1a
  Tag / fusion protein: mEmerald (C terminal on insert)
  Cloning method: Gibson Cloning
  Sequencing primers: 5′ EF1a F; 3′ WPRE R
Terms and licenses: Academic/Nonprofit Terms; Industry Terms: Not Available to Industry
How to cite: pLEX-EF1a ANXA11-mEmerald R346C was a gift from Jennifer Lippincott-Schwartz (Addgene plasmid # 164213 ; http://n2t.net/addgene:164213 ; RRID:Addgene_164213)
