[The description below was written by a language model from this plasmid's Addgene catalogue record and pLannotate feature annotations shown in this document.]
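Description:
pLEX-EF1a ANXA11-mEmerald R346C is an HIV-1-based lentiviral transfer plasmid of about 11 kb for expressing a fluorescently tagged mutant of human annexin A11 in mammalian cells. The catalogue entry gives no formal backbone name beyond the pLEX designation. In bacteria it is maintained through a ColE1/pUC-type origin and selected with ampicillin via the β-lactamase gene. The repository lists it as low copy and grown in a recombination-deficient strain, as is usual for plasmids carrying repeated LTR sequences. The viral portion is bounded by two LTR elements, both annotated as truncated and each preceded by a nef-derived fragment. It contains the Ψ packaging signal with an adjoining gag fragment, the Rev response element for Rev-dependent nuclear export of the genomic RNA, and the cPPT/CTS, which aids nuclear import in transduced cells.

The expression cassette is driven by the human EF-1α core promoter with its intron A, which gives strong constitutive transcription in many cell types. It directs the 1,515 bp ANXA11 coding sequence carrying the R346C substitution, fused at its C terminus to the monomeric green fluorescent protein mEmerald. An EMCV IRES downstream allows the same transcript to produce puromycin N-acetyltransferase, so transduced cells can be selected with puromycin, and a WPRE enhances transcript stability and expression. The associated publication concerns annexin A11 acting as a molecular tether that lets RNA granules travel on lysosomes for long-distance transport. The gene's listed aliases include an ALS designation, suggesting R346C is a disease-linked variant, although the record does not say so. The construct is suited to live imaging of the mutant protein's localisation and behaviour, presumably in comparison with the wild-type version.
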