Features (pLannotate 1.2.2; 24 found; start..end, strand, type, name):
    377..634     +  LTR            5' LTR (truncated): truncated 5' long terminal repeat (LTR) from HIV-1
    681..806     +  misc_feature   HIV-1 Ψ: packaging signal of human immunodeficiency virus type 1
    790..1128    +  CDS            HIV-1 gag (fragment): gag protein from human immunodeficiency virus 1; gag
   1303..1536    +  misc_feature   RRE: The Rev response element (RRE) of HIV-1 allows for Rev-dependent mRNA export from the nucleus to the cytoplasm.
   1913..2013    +  CDS            Rev (fragment): human immunodeficiency virus 1 (HIV-1) Rev protein; rev; enhances nuclear export of unspliced and incompletely spliced viral mRNAs
   2028..2143    +  misc_feature   cPPT/CTS: central polypurine tract and central termination sequence of HIV-1 (lacking the first T)
   2221..2432    +  promoter       EF-1α core promoter: core promoter for human elongation factor EF-1α
   2433..3371    +  intron         EF-1α intron A: intron upstream of the start codon of human EF-1α
   3392..4906    +  CDS            ANXA11: ANX11_HUMAN - Also known as ANX11. Experimental evidence at protein level: Swiss-Prot protein existence level 1. Binds specifically to calcyclin in a calcium-dependent manner (By similarity). Required for midbody formation and completion of the terminal phase of cytokinesis. From Homo sapiens (Human).
   4958..5677    +  CDS            mEmerald: brightly fluorescent monomeric variant of GFP mammalian codon-optimized
   5778..6339    +  misc_feature   IRES: internal ribosome entry site (IRES) of the encephalomyocarditis virus (EMCV)
   6342..6941    +  CDS            PuroR: puromycin N-acetyltransferase; pac from Streptomyces alboniger; confers resistance to puromycin
   6965..7553    +  misc_feature   WPRE: woodchuck hepatitis virus posttranscriptional regulatory element
   7570..8088    +  CDS            nef (fragment): NEF_HV1BR - Experimental evidence at protein level: Swiss-Prot protein existence level 1. Extracellular Nef protein targets CD4(+) T-lymphocytes for apoptosis by interacting with CXCR4 surface receptors (PubMed:14990729). From Human immunodeficiency virus type 1 group M subtype B (isolate BRU/LAI) (HIV-1).
   8136..8393    +  LTR            5' LTR (truncated): truncated 5' long terminal repeat (LTR) from HIV-1
   8543..8565    -  protein_bind   lac operator (fragment): The lac repressor binds to the lac operator to inhibit transcription in E. coli. This inhibition can be relieved by adding lactose or isopropyl-β-D-thiogalactopyranoside (IPTG). lac repressor encoded by lacI
   8569..8599    -  promoter       lac promoter: promoter for the E. coli lac operon
   8614..8635    -  protein_bind   CAP binding site: CAP binding activates transcription in the presence of cAMP. E. coli catabolite activator protein
   8648..8740    -  CDS            lacI (fragment): lac repressor; lacI; The lac repressor binds to the lac operator to inhibit transcription in E. coli. This inhibition can be relieved by adding lactose or isopropyl-β-D-thiogalactopyranoside (IPTG).
   8923..9511    -  rep_origin     ori: high-copy-number ColE1/pMB1/pBR322/pUC origin of replication
   9682..10542   -  CDS            AmpR: β-lactamase; bla; confers resistance to ampicillin, carbenicillin, and related antibiotics
  10543..10647   -  promoter       AmpR promoter: bla
  10695..10829   +  polyA_signal   SV40 poly(A) signal: SV40 polyadenylation signal
  10996..329     +  CDS            nef (fragment) (across the origin): NEF_HV1BR - Experimental evidence at protein level: Swiss-Prot protein existence level 1. Extracellular Nef protein targets CD4(+) T-lymphocytes for apoptosis by interacting with CXCR4 surface receptors (PubMed:14990729). From Human immunodeficiency virus type 1 group M subtype B (isolate BRU/LAI) (HIV-1).
>Addgene plasmid #164213 | pLEX-EF1a ANXA11-mEmerald R346C | addgene full sequence | sequence record 322828 | Addgene NGS Result
TGGAAGGGCTAATTCACTCCCAAAGAAGACAAGATATCCTTGATCTGTGGATCTACCACACACAAGGCTA
CTTCCCTGATTAGCAGAACTACACACCAGGGCCAGGGGTCAGATATCCACTGACCTTTGGATGGTGCTAC
AAGCTAGTACCAGTTGAGCCAGATAAGGTAGAAGAGGCCAATAAAGGAGAGAACACCAGCTTGTTACACC
CTGTGAGCCTGCATGGGATGGATGACCCGGAGAGAGAAGTGTTAGAGTGGAGGTTTGACAGCCGCCTAGC
ATTTCATCACGTGGCCCGAGAGCTGCATCCGGAGTACTTCAAGAACTGCTGATATCGAGCTTGCTACAAG
GGACTTTCCGCTGGGGACTTTCCAGGGAGGCGTGGCCTGGGCGGGACTGGGGAGTGGCGAGCCCTCAGAT
CCTGCATATAAGCAGCTGCTTTTTGCCTGTACTGGGTCTCTCTGGTTAGACCAGATCTGAGCCTGGGAGC
TCTCTGGCTAACTAGGGAACCCACTGCTTAAGCCTCAATAAAGCTTGCCTTGAGTGCTTCAAGTAGTGTG
TGCCCGTCTGTTGTGTGACTCTGGTAACTAGAGATCCCTCAGACCCTTTTAGTCAGTGTGGAAAATCTCT
AGCAGTGGCGCCCGAACAGGGACTTGAAAGCGAAAGGGAAACCAGAGGAGCTCTCTCGACGCAGGACTCG
GCTTGCTGAAGCGCGCACGGCAAGAGGCGAGGGGCGGCGACTGGTGAGTACGCCAAAAATTTTGACTAGC
GGAGGCTAGAAGGAGAGAGATGGGTGCGAGAGCGTCAGTATTAAGCGGGGGAGAATTAGATCGCGATGGG
AAAAAATTCGGTTAAGGCCAGGGGGAAAGAAAAAATATAAATTAAAACATATAGTATGGGCAAGCAGGGA
GCTAGAACGATTCGCAGTTAATCCTGGCCTGTTAGAAACATCAGAAGGCTGTAGACAAATACTGGGACAG
CTACAACCATCCCTTCAGACAGGATCAGAAGAACTTAGATCATTATATAATACAGTAGCAACCCTCTATT
GTGTGCATCAAAGGATAGAGATAAAAGACACCAAGGAAGCTTTAGACAAGATAGAGGAAGAGCAAAACAA
AAGTAAGACCACCGCACAGCAAGCGGCCGGCCGCTGATCTTCAGACCTGGAGGAGGAGATATGAGGGACA
ATTGGAGAAGTGAATTATATAAATATAAAGTAGTAAAAATTGAACCATTAGGAGTAGCACCCACCAAGGC
AAAGAGAAGAGTGGTGCAGAGAGAAAAAAGAGCAGTGGGAATAGGAGCTTTGTTCCTTGGGTTCTTGGGA
GCAGCAGGAAGCACTATGGGCGCAGCGTCAATGACGCTGACGGTACAGGCCAGACAATTATTGTCTGGTA
TAGTGCAGCAGCAGAACAATTTGCTGAGGGCTATTGAGGCGCAACAGCATCTGTTGCAACTCACAGTCTG
GGGCATCAAGCAGCTCCAGGCAAGAATCCTGGCTGTGGAAAGATACCTAAAGGATCAACAGCTCCTGGGG
ATTTGGGGTTGCTCTGGAAAACTCATTTGCACCACTGCTGTGCCTTGGAATGCTAGTTGGAGTAATAAAT
CTCTGGAACAGATTTGGAATCACACGACCTGGATGGAGTGGGACAGAGAAATTAACAATTACACAAGCTT
AATACACTCCTTAATTGAAGAATCGCAAAACCAGCAAGAAAAGAATGAACAAGAATTATTGGAATTAGAT
AAATGGGCAAGTTTGTGGAATTGGTTTAACATAACAAATTGGCTGTGGTATATAAAATTATTCATAATGA
TAGTAGGAGGCTTGGTAGGTTTAAGAATAGTTTTTGCTGTACTTTCTATAGTGAATAGAGTTAGGCAGGG
ATATTCACCATTATCGTTTCAGACCCACCTCCCAACCCCGAGGGGACCCGACAGGCCCGAAGGAATAGAA
GAAGAAGGTGGAGAGAGAGACAGAGACAGATCCATTCGATTAGTGAACGGATCTCGACGGTATCGCCTTT
AAAAGAAAAGGGGGGATTGGGGGGTACAGTGCAGGGGAAAGAATAGTAGACATAATAGCAACAGACATAC
AAACTAAAGAATTACAAAAACAAATTACAAAAATTCAAAATTTTCGGGTTTATTACAGGGACAGCAGAGA
TCCAGTTTATCGATGAGGCCCTTTCGTCTTCACTCGAGGTGCCCGTCAGTGGGCAGAGCGCACATCGCCC
ACAGTCCCCGAGAAGTTGGGGGGAGGGGTCGGCAATTGAACCGGTGCCTAGAGAAGGTGGCGCGGGGTAA
ACTGGGAAAGTGATGTCGTGTACTGGCTCCGCCTTTTTCCCGAGGGTGGGGGAGAACCGTATATAAGTGC
AGTAGTCGCCGTGAACGTTCTTTTTCGCAACGGGTTTGCCGCCAGAACACAGGTAAGTGCCGTGTGTGGT
TCCCGCGGGCCTGGCCTCTTTACGGGTTATGGCCCTTGCGTGCCTTGAATTACTTCCACCTGGCTGCAGT
ACGTGATTCTTGATCCCGAGCTTCGGGTTGGAAGTGGGTGGGAGAGTTCGAGGCCTTGCGCTTAAGGAGC
CCCTTCGCCTCGTGCTTGAGTTGAGGCCTGGCCTGGGCGCTGGGGCCGCCGCGTGCGAATCTGGTGGCAC
CTTCGCGCCTGTCTCGCTGCTTTCGATAAGTCTCTAGCCATTTAAAATTTTTGATGACCTGCTGCGACGC
TTTTTTTCTGGCAAGATAGTCTTGTAAATGCGGGCCAAGATCTGCACACTGGTATTTCGGTTTTTGGGGC
CGCGGGCGGCGACGGGGCCCGTGCGTCCCAGCGCACATGTTCGGCGAGGCGGGGCCTGCGAGCGCGGCCA
CCGAGAATCGGACGGGGGTAGTCTCAAGCTGGCCGGCCTGCTCTGGTGCCTGGCCTCGCGCCGCCGTGTA
TCGCCCCGCCCTGGGCGGCAAGGCTGGCCCGGTCGGCACCAGTTGCGTGAGCGGAAAGATGGCCGCTTCC
CGGCCCTGCTGCAGGGAGCTCAAAATGGAGGACGCGGCGCTCGGGAGAGCGGGCGGGTGAGTCACCCACA
CAAAGGAAAAGGGCCTTTCCGTCCTCAGCCGTCGCTTCATGTGACTCCACGGAGTACCGGGCGCCGTCCA
GGCACCTCGATTAGTTCTCGAGCTTTTGGAGTACGTCGTCTTTAGGTTGGGGGGAGGGGTTTTATGCGAT
GGAGTTTCCCCACACTGAGTGGGTGGAGACTGAAGTTAGGCCAGCTTGGCACTTGATGTAATTCTCCTTG
GAATTTGCCCTTTTTGAGTTTGGATCTTGGTTCATTCTCAAGCCTCAGACAGTGGTTCAAAGTTTTTTTC
TTCCATTTCAGGTGTCGTGAGGATCGCCACCATGAGCTACCCTGGCTATCCCCCGCCCCCAGGTGGCTAC
CCACCAGCTGCACCAGGTGGTGGTCCCTGGGGAGGTGCTGCCTACCCTCCTCCGCCCAGCATGCCCCCCA
TCGGGCTGGATAACGTGGCCACCTATGCGGGGCAGTTCAACCAGGACTATCTCTCGGGAATGGCGGCCAA
CATGTCTGGGACATTTGGAGGAGCCAACATGCCCAACCTGTACCCTGGGGCCCCTGGGGCTGGCTACCCA
CCAGTGCCCCCTGGCGGCTTTGGGCAGCCCCCCTCTGCCCAGCAGCCTGTTCCTCCCTATGGGATGTATC
CACCCCCAGGAGGAAACCCACCCTCCAGGATGCCCTCATATCCGCCATACCCAGGGGCCCCTGTGCCGGG
CCAGCCCATGCCACCCCCCGGACAGCAGCCCCCAGGGGCCTACCCTGGGCAGCCACCAGTGACCTACCCT
GGTCAGCCTCCAGTGCCACTCCCTGGGCAGCAGCAGCCAGTGCCGAGCTACCCAGGATACCCGGGGTCTG
GGACTGTCACCCCCGCTGTGCCCCCAACCCAGTTTGGAAGCCGAGGCACCATCACTGATGCTCCCGGCTT
TGACCCCCTGCGAGATGCCGAGGTCCTGCGGAAGGCCATGAAAGGCTTCGGGACGGATGAGCAGGCCATC
ATTGACTGCCTGGGGAGTCGCTCCAACAAGCAGCGGCAGCAGATCCTACTTTCCTTCAAGACGGCTTACG
GCAAGGATTTGATCAAAGATCTGAAATCTGAACTGTCAGGAAACTTTGAGAAGACAATCTTGGCTCTGAT
GAAGACCCCAGTCCTCTTTGACATTTATGAGATAAAGGAAGCCATCAAGGGGGTTGGCACTGATGAAGCC
TGCCTGATTGAGATCCTCGCTTCCCGCAGCAATGAGCACATCCGAGAATTAAACAGAGCCTACAAAGCAG
AATTCAAAAAGACCCTGGAAGAGGCCATTCGAAGCGACACATCAGGGCACTTCCAGCGGCTCCTCATCTC
TCTCTCTCAGGGAAACTGTGATGAAAGCACAAACGTGGACATGTCACTCGCCCAGAGAGATGCCCAGGAG
CTGTATGCGGCCGGGGAGAACCGCCTGGGAACAGACGAGTCCAAGTTCAATGCGGTTCTGTGCTCCCGGA
GCCGGGCCCACCTGGTAGCAGTTTTCAATGAGTACCAGAGAATGACAGGCCGGGACATTGAGAAGAGCAT
CTGCCGGGAGATGTCCGGGGACCTGGAGGAGGGCATGCTGGCCGTGGTGAAATGTCTCAAGAATACCCCA
GCCTTCTTTGCGGAGAGGCTCAACAAGGCCATGAGGGGGGCAGGAACAAAGGACCGGACCCTGATTCGCA
TCATGGTGTCTCGCAGCGAGACCGACCTCCTGGACATCAGATCAGAGTATAAGCGGATGTACGGCAAGTC
GCTGTACCACGACATCTCGGGAGATACTTCAGGGGATTACCGGAAGATTCTGCTGAAGATCTGTGGTGGC
AATGACACCGGTGGTGGAGGAGGTTCTGGAGGCGGTGGAAGTGGTGGCGGAGGTAGCATGGTGAGCAAGG
GCGAGGAGCTGTTCACCGGGGTGGTGCCCATCCTGGTCGAGCTGGACGGCGACGTAAACGGCCACAAGTT
CAGCGTGTCCGGCGAGGGCGAGGGCGATGCCACCTACGGCAAGCTGACCCTGAAGTTCATCTGCACCACC
GGCAAGCTGCCCGTGCCCTGGCCCACCCTCGTGACCACCTTGACCTACGGCGTGCAGTGCTTCGCCCGCT
ACCCCGACCACATGAAGCAGCACGACTTCTTCAAGTCCGCCATGCCCGAAGGCTACGTCCAGGAGCGCAC
CATCTTCTTCAAGGACGACGGCAACTACAAGACCCGCGCCGAGGTGAAGTTCGAGGGCGACACCCTGGTG
AACCGCATCGAGCTGAAGGGCATCGACTTCAAGGAGGACGGCAACATCCTGGGGCACAAGCTGGAGTACA
ACTACAACAGCCACAAGGTCTATATCACCGCCGACAAGCAGAAGAACGGCATCAAGGTGAACTTCAAGAC
CCGCCACAACATCGAGGACGGCAGCGTGCAGCTCGCCGACCACTACCAGCAGAACACCCCCATCGGCGAC
GGCCCCGTGCTGCTGCCCGACAACCACTACCTGAGCACCCAGTCCAAGCTGAGCAAAGACCCCAACGAGA
AGCGCGATCACATGGTCCTGCTGGAGTTCGTGACCGCCGCCGGGATCACTCTCGGCATGGACGAGCTGTA
CAAGTAAAATTCCTCGAGGGCGGCCGCTCTAGAGTCGACGGGCCGCGGTAACAATTGTTAACTAACTTAA
GCTAGCAACGGTTTCCCTCTAGCGGGATCAATTCCGCCCCCCCCCCCTAACGTTACTGGCCGAAGCCGCT
TGGAATAAGGCCGGTGTGCGTTTGTCTATATGTTATTTTCCACCATATTGCCGTCTTTTGGCAATGTGAG
GGCCCGGAAACCTGGCCCTGTCTTCTTGACGAGCATTCCTAGGGGTCTTTCCCCTCTCGCCAAAGGAATG
CAAGGTCTGTTGAATGTCGTGAAGGAAGCAGTTCCTCTGGAAGCTTCTTGAAGACAAACAACGTCTGTAG
CGACCCTTTGCAGGCAGCGGAACCCCCCACCTGGCGACAGGTGCCTCTGCGGCCAAAAGCCACGTGTATA
AGATACACCTGCAAAGGCGGCACAACCCCAGTGCCACGTTGTGAGTTGGATAGTTGTGGAAAGAGTCAAA
TGGCTCTCCTCAAGCGTATTCAACAAGGGGCTGAAGGATGCCCAGAAGGTACCCCATTGTATGGGATCTG
ATCTGGGGCCTCGGTGCACATGCTTTACATGTGTTTAGTCGAGGTTAAAAAAACGTCTAGGCCCCCCGAA
CCACGGGGACGTGGTTTTCCTTTGAAAAACACGATAATACCATGACCGAGTACAAGCCCACGGTGCGCCT
CGCCACCCGCGACGACGTCCCCAGGGCCGTACGCACCCTCGCCGCCGCGTTCGCCGACTACCCCGCCACG
CGCCACACCGTCGATCCGGACCGCCACATCGAGCGGGTCACCGAGCTGCAAGAACTCTTCCTCACGCGCG
TCGGGCTCGACATCGGCAAGGTGTGGGTCGCGGACGACGGCGCCGCGGTGGCGGTCTGGACCACGCCGGA
GAGCGTCGAAGCGGGGGCGGTGTTCGCCGAGATCGGCCCGCGCATGGCCGAGTTGAGCGGTTCCCGGCTG
GCCGCGCAGCAACAGATGGAAGGCCTCCTGGCGCCGCACCGGCCCAAGGAGCCCGCGTGGTTCCTGGCCA
CCGTCGGCGTCTCGCCCGACCACCAGGGCAAGGGTCTGGGCAGCGCCGTCGTGCTCCCCGGAGTGGAGGC
GGCCGAGCGCGCCGGGGTGCCCGCCTTCCTGGAGACCTCCGCGCCCCGCAACCTCCCCTTCTACGAGCGG
CTCGGCTTCACCGTCACCGCCGACGTCGAGGTGCCCGAAGGACCGCGCACCTGGTGCATGACCCGCAAGC
CCGGTGCCTGACCCGGGCGGGGCGCGTCTGGAACAATCAACCTCTGGATTACAAAATTTGTGAAAGATTG
ACTGGTATTCTTAACTATGTTGCTCCTTTTACGCTATGTGGATACGCTGCTTTAATGCCTTTGTATCATG
CTATTGCTTCCCGTATGGCTTTCATTTTCTCCTCCTTGTATAAATCCTGGTTGCTGTCTCTTTATGAGGA
GTTGTGGCCCGTTGTCAGGCAACGTGGCGTGGTGTGCACTGTGTTTGCTGACGCAACCCCCACTGGTTGG
GGCATTGCCACCACCTGTCAGCTCCTTTCCGGGACTTTCGCTTTCCCCCTCCCTATTGCCACGGCGGAAC
TCATCGCCGCCTGCCTTGCCCGCTGCTGGACAGGGGCTCGGCTGTTGGGCACTGACAATTCCGTGGTGTT
GTCGGGGAAGCTGACGTCCTTTCCATGGCTGCTCGCCTGTGTTGCCACCTGGATTCTGCGCGGGACGTCC
TTCTGCTACGTCCCTTCGGCCCTCAATCCAGCGGACCTTCCTTCCCGCGGCCTGCTGCCGGCTCTGCGGC
CTCTTCCGCGTCTTCGCCTTCGCCCTCAGACGAGTCGGATCTCCCTTTGGGCCGCCTCCCCGCCTGGAAT
TAATTCTGCAGTCGAGACCTAGAAAAACATGGAGCAATCACAAGTAGCAATACAGCAGCTACCAATGCTG
ATTGTGCCTGGCTAGAAGCACAAGAGGAGGAGGAGGTGGGTTTTCCAGTCACACCTCAGGTACCTTTAAG
ACCAATGACTTACAAGGCAGCTGTAGATCTTAGCCACTTTTTAAAAGAAAAGAGGGGACTGGAAGGGCTA
ATTCACTCCCAACGAAGACAAGATATCCTTGATCTGTGGATCTACCACACACAAGGCTACTTCCCTGATT
AGCAGAACTACACACCAGGGCCAGGGGTCAGATATCCACTGACCTTTGGATGGTGCTACAAGCTAGTACC
AGTTGAGCCAGATAAGGTAGAAGAGGCCAATAAAGGAGAGAACACCAGCTTGTTACACCCTGTGAGCCTG
CATGGGATGGATGACCCGGAGAGAGAAGTGTTAGAGTGGAGGTTTGACAGCCGCCTAGCATTTCATCACG
TGGCCCGAGAGCTGCATCCGGAGTACTTCAAGAACTGCTGATATCGAGCTTGCTACAAGGGACTTTCCGC
TGGGGACTTTCCAGGGAGGCGTGGCCTGGGCGGGACTGGGGAGTGGCGAGCCCTCAGATCCTGCATATAA
GCAGCTGCTTTTTGCCTGTACTGGGTCTCTCTGGTTAGACCAGATCTGAGCCTGGGAGCTCTCTGGCTAA
CTAGGGAACCCACTGCTTAAGCCTCAATAAAGCTTGCCTTGAGTGCTTCAAGTAGTGTGTGCCCGTCTGT
TGTGTGACTCTGGTAACTAGAGATCCCTCAGACCCTTTTAGTCAGTGTGGAAAATCTCTAGCAGTAGTAG
TTCATGTCATCTTATTATTCAGTATTTATAACTTGCAAAGAAATGAATATCAGAGAGTGAGAGGCCTTGA
CATTGCTAGCGTTTACCGTCGACCTCTAGCTAGAGCTTGGCGTAATCATGGTCATAGCTGTTTCCTGTGT
GAAATTGTTATCCGCTCACAATTCCACACAACATACGAGCCGGAAGCATAAAGTGTAAAGCCTGGGGTGC
CTAATGAGTGAGCTAACTCACATTAATTGCGTTGCGCTCACTGCCCGCTTTCCAGTCGGGAAACCTGTCG
TGCCAGCTGCATTAATGAATCGGCCAACGCGCGGGGAGAGGCGGTTTGCGTATTGGGCGCTCTTCCGCTT
CCTCGCTCACTGACTCGCTGCGCTCGGTCGTTCGGCTGCGGCGAGCGGTATCAGCTCACTCAAAGGCGGT
AATACGGTTATCCACAGAATCAGGGGATAACGCAGGAAAGAACATGTGAGCAAAAGGCCAGCAAAAGGCC
AGGAACCGTAAAAAGGCCGCGTTGCTGGCGTTTTTCCATAGGCTCCGCCCCCCTGACGAGCATCACAAAA
ATCGACGCTCAAGTCAGAGGTGGCGAAACCCGACAGGACTATAAAGATACCAGGCGTTTCCCCCTGGAAG
CTCCCTCGTGCGCTCTCCTGTTCCGACCCTGCCGCTTACCGGATACCTGTCCGCCTTTCTCCCTTCGGGA
AGCGTGGCGCTTTCTCATAGCTCACGCTGTAGGTATCTCAGTTCGGTGTAGGTCGTTCGCTCCAAGCTGG
GCTGTGTGCACGAACCCCCCGTTCAGCCCGACCGCTGCGCCTTATCCGGTAACTATCGTCTTGAGTCCAA
CCCGGTAAGACACGACTTATCGCCACTGGCAGCAGCCACTGGTAACAGGATTAGCAGAGCGAGGTATGTA
GGCGGTGCTACAGAGTTCTTGAAGTGGTGGCCTAACTACGGCTACACTAGAAGAACAGTATTTGGTATCT
GCGCTCTGCTGAAGCCAGTTACCTTCGGAAAAAGAGTTGGTAGCTCTTGATCCGGCAAACAAACCACCGC
TGGTAGCGGTGGTTTTTTTGTTTGCAAGCAGCAGATTACGCGCAGAAAAAAAGGATCTCAAGAAGATCCT
TTGATCTTTTCTACGGGGTCTGACGCTCAGTGGAACGAAAACTCACGTTAAGGGATTTTGGTCATGAGAT
TATCAAAAAGGATCTTCACCTAGATCCTTTTAAATTAAAAATGAAGTTTTAAATCAATCTAAAGTATATA
TGAGTAAACTTGGTCTGACAGTTACCAATGCTTAATCAGTGAGGCACCTATCTCAGCGATCTGTCTATTT
CGTTCATCCATAGTTGCCTGACTCCCCGTCGTGTAGATAACTACGATACGGGAGGGCTTACCATCTGGCC
CCAGTGCTGCAATGATACCGCGAGACCCACGCTCACCGGCTCCAGATTTATCAGCAATAAACCAGCCAGC
CGGAAGGGCCGAGCGCAGAAGTGGTCCTGCAACTTTATCCGCCTCCATCCAGTCTATTAATTGTTGCCGG
GAAGCTAGAGTAAGTAGTTCGCCAGTTAATAGTTTGCGCAACGTTGTTGCCATTGCTACAGGCATCGTGG
TGTCACGCTCGTCGTTTGGTATGGCTTCATTCAGCTCCGGTTCCCAACGATCAAGGCGAGTTACATGATC
CCCCATGTTGTGCAAAAAAGCGGTTAGCTCCTTCGGTCCTCCGATCGTTGTCAGAAGTAAGTTGGCCGCA
GTGTTATCACTCATGGTTATGGCAGCACTGCATAATTCTCTTACTGTCATGCCATCCGTAAGATGCTTTT
CTGTGACTGGTGAGTACTCAACCAAGTCATTCTGAGAATAGTGTATGCGGCGACCGAGTTGCTCTTGCCC
GGCGTCAATACGGGATAATACCGCGCCACATAGCAGAACTTTAAAAGTGCTCATCATTGGAAAACGTTCT
TCGGGGCGAAAACTCTCAAGGATCTTACCGCTGTTGAGATCCAGTTCGATGTAACCCACTCGTGCACCCA
ACTGATCTTCAGCATCTTTTACTTTCACCAGCGTTTCTGGGTGAGCAAAAACAGGAAGGCAAAATGCCGC
AAAAAAGGGAATAAGGGCGACACGGAAATGTTGAATACTCATACTCTTCCTTTTTCAATATTATTGAAGC
ATTTATCAGGGTTATTGTCTCATGAGCGGATACATATTTGAATGTATTTAGAAAAATAAACAAATAGGGG
TTCCGCGCACATTTCCCCGAAAAGTGCCACCTGACGTCGACGGATCGGGAGATCAACTTGTTTATTGCAG
CTTATAATGGTTACAAATAAAGCAATAGCATCACAAATTTCACAAATAAAGCATTTTTTTCACTGCATTC
TAGTTGTGGTTTGTCCAAACTCATCAATGTATCTTATCATGTCTGGATCAACTGGATAACTCAAGCTAAC
CAAAATCATCCCAAACTTCCCACCCCATACCCTATTACCACTGCCAATTACCTGTGGTTTCATTTACTCT
AAACCTGTGATTCCTCTGAATTATTTTCATTTTAAAGAAATTGTATTTGTTAAATATGTACTACAAACTT
AGTAGT
